Addgene plasmid #163538: pCMV_eA3A T31A-nCas9
Purpose: Mammalian CG-to-GC base editing
Depositing lab: David Liu. Depositing organization: Broad Institute. Publication: Efficient C*G-to-G*C base editors developed using CRISPRi screens, target-library analysis, and machine learning. Koblan LW, Arbab M, Shen MW, Hussmann JA, Anzalone AV, Doman JL, Newby GA, Yang D, Mok B, Replogle JM, Xu A, Sisley TA, Weissman JS, Adamson B, Liu DR. Nat Biotechnol. 2021 Jun 28. pii: 10.1038/s41587-021-00938-z. doi: 10.1038/s41587-021-00938-z. PubMed 34183861.
Backbone
  Vector backbone: pCMV
  Vector type: Mammalian Expression, CRISPR
Growth in bacteria
  Bacterial resistance: Ampicillin, 100 μg/mL
  Growth temperature: 37°C
  Growth strain: NEB Stable
  Copy number: High Copy
Gene/Insert
  Gene/Insert name: eA3A T31A-nCas9
  Species: H. sapiens (human)
  Mutation: nCas9 (D10A)eA3A T31A
  Cloning method: Gibson Cloning
Terms and licenses: Academic/Nonprofit Terms; Industry Terms: Not Available to Industry
How to cite: pCMV_eA3A T31A-nCas9 was a gift from David Liu (Addgene plasmid # 163538 ; http://n2t.net/addgene:163538 ; RRID:Addgene_163538)
