[The description below was written by a language model from this plasmid's Addgene catalogue record and pLannotate feature annotations shown in this document.]
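Description:
pCMV_eA3A T31A-nCas9 is an 8.3 kb mammalian expression plasmid on a pCMV backbone that encodes a CRISPR base editor intended for C•G-to-G•C editing in mammalian cells. It is propagated in E. coli as a high-copy plasmid through a ColE1/pUC-type origin and selected with ampicillin via the β-lactamase gene and its native promoter. Short remnants of lac regulatory elements, a pBluescript polylinker, an SV40 promoter and the pBR322 bom region are also annotated. These appear to be backbone leftovers rather than functional parts, and no mammalian selection marker is annotated.

The payload is a single fusion open reading frame driven by the human cytomegalovirus immediate-early enhancer and promoter and terminated by the bovine growth hormone polyadenylation signal. A T7 promoter sits just upstream of the coding region, which could in principle support in vitro transcription. The fusion begins with human APOBEC3A, a single-stranded-DNA cytidine deaminase, recorded here as the engineered eA3A variant carrying an additional T31A substitution. After a gap consistent with a linker comes Streptococcus pyogenes Cas9 bearing the D10A mutation. The annotation tool labels the N-terminal portion "dCas9", but the record specifies a nickase, which cuts only the guide-complementary strand. When a guide RNA is supplied from a separate construct, Cas9 opens the target DNA, the deaminase converts exposed cytosines to uracil, and the nick biases repair toward the edited strand. No uracil glycosylase inhibitor is annotated, which fits a design that relies on uracil excision to yield transversion outcomes. Unannotated stretches flanking the coding regions may hold localisation signals or linkers, but the record does not identify them.
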