Features (pLannotate 1.2.2; 17 found; start..end, strand, type, name):
      1..380     +  enhancer       CMV enhancer: human cytomegalovirus immediate early enhancer
    381..584     +  promoter       CMV promoter: human cytomegalovirus (CMV) immediate early promoter
    626..644     +  promoter       T7 promoter: promoter for bacteriophage T7 RNA polymerase
    715..1308    +  CDS            APOBEC3A: ABC3A_HUMAN - Experimental evidence at protein level: Swiss-Prot protein existence level 1. DNA deaminase (cytidine deaminase) with restriction activity against viruses, foreign DNA and mobility of retrotransposons. Exhibits antiviral activity against adeno-associated virus (AAV) and human T- cell leukemia virus type 1 (HTLV-1) and may inhibit the mobility of LTR and non-LTR retrotransposons. Selectively targets single-stranded DNA and can deaminate both methylcytosine and cytosine in foreign DNA. Can induce somatic hypermutation in the nuclear and mitochondrial DNA. May also play a role in th
   1405..3006    +  CDS            dCas9(N): N-terminal portion of catalytically inactive Streptococcus pyogenes dCas9 carrying the D10A mutation (Zetsche et al., 2015)
   3007..5501    +  CDS            Cas9(C) (fragment): C-terminal portion of Streptococcus pyogenes Cas9 (Zetsche et al., 2015)
   5623..5847    +  polyA_signal   bGH poly(A) signal: bovine growth hormone polyadenylation signal
   5851..5872    +  promoter       SV40 promoter (fragment): SV40 enhancer and early promoter
   5877..5893    +  misc_feature   MCS (fragment): pBluescript multiple cloning site
   5942..5958    -  protein_bind   lac operator: The lac repressor binds to the lac operator to inhibit transcription in E. coli. This inhibition can be relieved by adding lactose or isopropyl-β-D-thiogalactopyranoside (IPTG). lac repressor encoded by lacI
   5966..5996    -  promoter       lac promoter: promoter for the E. coli lac operon
   6011..6032    -  protein_bind   CAP binding site: CAP binding activates transcription in the presence of cAMP. E. coli catabolite activator protein
   6045..6137    -  CDS            lacI (fragment): lac repressor; lacI; The lac repressor binds to the lac operator to inhibit transcription in E. coli. This inhibition can be relieved by adding lactose or isopropyl-β-D-thiogalactopyranoside (IPTG).
   6320..6908    -  rep_origin     ori: high-copy-number ColE1/pMB1/pBR322/pUC origin of replication
   7079..7939    -  CDS            AmpR: β-lactamase; bla; confers resistance to ampicillin, carbenicillin, and related antibiotics
   7940..8044    -  promoter       AmpR promoter: bla
   8115..8159    -  misc_feature   bom (fragment): basis of mobility region from pBR322
>Addgene plasmid #163538 | pCMV_eA3A T31A-nCas9 | addgene full sequence | sequence record 320361 | Addgene NGS Result
GACATTGATTATTGACTAGTTATTAATAGTAATCAATTACGGGGTCATTAGTTCATAGCCCATATATGGA
GTTCCGCGTTACATAACTTACGGTAAATGGCCCGCCTGGCTGACCGCCCAACGACCCCCGCCCATTGACG
TCAATAATGACGTATGTTCCCATAGTAACGCCAATAGGGACTTTCCATTGACGTCAATGGGTGGAGTATT
TACGGTAAACTGCCCACTTGGCAGTACATCAAGTGTATCATATGCCAAGTACGCCCCCTATTGACGTCAA
TGACGGTAAATGGCCCGCCTGGCATTATGCCCAGTACATGACCTTATGGGACTTTCCTACTTGGCAGTAC
ATCTACGTATTAGTCATCGCTATTACCATGGTGATGCGGTTTTGGCAGTACATCAATGGGCGTGGATAGC
GGTTTGACTCACGGGGATTTCCAAGTCTCCACCCCATTGACGTCAATGGGAGTTTGTTTTGGCACCAAAA
TCAACGGGACTTTCCAAAATGTCGTAACAACTCCGCCCCATTGACGCAAATGGGCGGTAGGCGTGTACGG
TGGGAGGTCTATATAAGCAGAGCTGGTTTAGTGAACCGTCAGATCCGCTAGAGATCCGCGGCCGCTAATA
CGACTCACTATAGGGAGAGCCGCCACCATGAAACGGACAGCCGACGGAAGCGAGTTCGAGTCACCAAAGA
AGAAGCGGAAAGTCGAGGCAAGCCCAGCAAGCGGCCCACGGCACCTGATGGACCCCCACATTTTCACCAG
CAACTTCAACAACGGAATCGGACGACACAAGGCCTACCTGTGCTATGAGGTGGAGAGGCTGGACAACGGC
ACATCCGTGAAGATGGATCAGCACAGAGGCTTCCTGCACGGCCAGGCCAAGAATCTGCTGTGCGGCTTCT
ACGGCCGGCACGCAGAGCTGCGCTTTCTGGACCTGGTGCCATCTCTGCAGCTGGATCCCGCCCAGATCTA
TAGGGTGACCTGGTTCATCAGCTGGTCCCCTTGCTTTAGCTGGGGATGTGCAGGAGAGGTGAGGGCCTTC
CTGCAGGAGAACACACACGTGAGGCTGAGAATCTTTGCCGCCCGGATCTACGACTATGATCCCCTGTACA
AGGAGGCCCTGCAGATGCTGAGGGACGCAGGAGCCCAGGTGTCTATCATGACCTATGATGAGTTCAAGCA
CTGCTGGGACACATTTGTGGATCACCAGGGCTGTCCCTTTCAGCCTTGGGACGGCCTGGACGAGCATTCC
CAGGCACTGAGCGGACGGCTGAGGGCAATTCTGCAGAACCAGGGCAATTCTGGCGGATCTAGCGGAGGAT
CCTCTGGCAGCGAGACACCAGGAACAAGCGAGTCAGCAACACCAGAGAGCAGTGGCGGCAGCAGCGGCGG
CAGCGACAAGAAGTACAGCATCGGCCTGGCCATCGGCACCAACTCTGTGGGCTGGGCCGTGATCACCGAC
GAGTACAAGGTGCCCAGCAAGAAATTCAAGGTGCTGGGCAACACCGACCGGCACAGCATCAAGAAGAACC
TGATCGGAGCCCTGCTGTTCGACAGCGGCGAAACAGCCGAGGCCACCCGGCTGAAGAGAACCGCCAGAAG
AAGATACACCAGACGGAAGAACCGGATCTGCTATCTGCAAGAGATCTTCAGCAACGAGATGGCCAAGGTG
GACGACAGCTTCTTCCACAGACTGGAAGAGTCCTTCCTGGTGGAAGAGGATAAGAAGCACGAGCGGCACC
CCATCTTCGGCAACATCGTGGACGAGGTGGCCTACCACGAGAAGTACCCCACCATCTACCACCTGAGAAA
GAAACTGGTGGACAGCACCGACAAGGCCGACCTGCGGCTGATCTATCTGGCCCTGGCCCACATGATCAAG
TTCCGGGGCCACTTCCTGATCGAGGGCGACCTGAACCCCGACAACAGCGACGTGGACAAGCTGTTCATCC
AGCTGGTGCAGACCTACAACCAGCTGTTCGAGGAAAACCCCATCAACGCCAGCGGCGTGGACGCCAAGGC
CATCCTGTCTGCCAGACTGAGCAAGAGCAGACGGCTGGAAAATCTGATCGCCCAGCTGCCCGGCGAGAAG
AAGAATGGCCTGTTCGGAAACCTGATTGCCCTGAGCCTGGGCCTGACCCCCAACTTCAAGAGCAACTTCG
ACCTGGCCGAGGATGCCAAACTGCAGCTGAGCAAGGACACCTACGACGACGACCTGGACAACCTGCTGGC
CCAGATCGGCGACCAGTACGCCGACCTGTTTCTGGCCGCCAAGAACCTGTCCGACGCCATCCTGCTGAGC
GACATCCTGAGAGTGAACACCGAGATCACCAAGGCCCCCCTGAGCGCCTCTATGATCAAGAGATACGACG
AGCACCACCAGGACCTGACCCTGCTGAAAGCTCTCGTGCGGCAGCAGCTGCCTGAGAAGTACAAAGAGAT
TTTCTTCGACCAGAGCAAGAACGGCTACGCCGGCTACATTGACGGCGGAGCCAGCCAGGAAGAGTTCTAC
AAGTTCATCAAGCCCATCCTGGAAAAGATGGACGGCACCGAGGAACTGCTCGTGAAGCTGAACAGAGAGG
ACCTGCTGCGGAAGCAGCGGACCTTCGACAACGGCAGCATCCCCCACCAGATCCACCTGGGAGAGCTGCA
CGCCATTCTGCGGCGGCAGGAAGATTTTTACCCATTCCTGAAGGACAACCGGGAAAAGATCGAGAAGATC
CTGACCTTCCGCATCCCCTACTACGTGGGCCCTCTGGCCAGGGGAAACAGCAGATTCGCCTGGATGACCA
GAAAGAGCGAGGAAACCATCACCCCCTGGAACTTCGAGGAAGTGGTGGACAAGGGCGCTTCCGCCCAGAG
CTTCATCGAGCGGATGACCAACTTCGATAAGAACCTGCCCAACGAGAAGGTGCTGCCCAAGCACAGCCTG
CTGTACGAGTACTTCACCGTGTATAACGAGCTGACCAAAGTGAAATACGTGACCGAGGGAATGAGAAAGC
CCGCCTTCCTGAGCGGCGAGCAGAAAAAGGCCATCGTGGACCTGCTGTTCAAGACCAACCGGAAAGTGAC
CGTGAAGCAGCTGAAAGAGGACTACTTCAAGAAAATCGAGTGCTTCGACTCCGTGGAAATCTCCGGCGTG
GAAGATCGGTTCAACGCCTCCCTGGGCACATACCACGATCTGCTGAAAATTATCAAGGACAAGGACTTCC
TGGACAATGAGGAAAACGAGGACATTCTGGAAGATATCGTGCTGACCCTGACACTGTTTGAGGACAGAGA
GATGATCGAGGAACGGCTGAAAACCTATGCCCACCTGTTCGACGACAAAGTGATGAAGCAGCTGAAGCGG
CGGAGATACACCGGCTGGGGCAGGCTGAGCCGGAAGCTGATCAACGGCATCCGGGACAAGCAGTCCGGCA
AGACAATCCTGGATTTCCTGAAGTCCGACGGCTTCGCCAACAGAAACTTCATGCAGCTGATCCACGACGA
CAGCCTGACCTTTAAAGAGGACATCCAGAAAGCCCAGGTGTCCGGCCAGGGCGATAGCCTGCACGAGCAC
ATTGCCAATCTGGCCGGCAGCCCCGCCATTAAGAAGGGCATCCTGCAGACAGTGAAGGTGGTGGACGAGC
TCGTGAAAGTGATGGGCCGGCACAAGCCCGAGAACATCGTGATCGAAATGGCCAGAGAGAACCAGACCAC
CCAGAAGGGACAGAAGAACAGCCGCGAGAGAATGAAGCGGATCGAAGAGGGCATCAAAGAGCTGGGCAGC
CAGATCCTGAAAGAACACCCCGTGGAAAACACCCAGCTGCAGAACGAGAAGCTGTACCTGTACTACCTGC
AGAATGGGCGGGATATGTACGTGGACCAGGAACTGGACATCAACCGGCTGTCCGACTACGATGTGGACCA
TATCGTGCCTCAGAGCTTTCTGAAGGACGACTCCATCGACAACAAGGTGCTGACCAGAAGCGACAAGAAC
CGGGGCAAGAGCGACAACGTGCCCTCCGAAGAGGTCGTGAAGAAGATGAAGAACTACTGGCGGCAGCTGC
TGAACGCCAAGCTGATTACCCAGAGAAAGTTCGACAATCTGACCAAGGCCGAGAGAGGCGGCCTGAGCGA
ACTGGATAAGGCCGGCTTCATCAAGAGACAGCTGGTGGAAACCCGGCAGATCACAAAGCACGTGGCACAG
ATCCTGGACTCCCGGATGAACACTAAGTACGACGAGAATGACAAGCTGATCCGGGAAGTGAAAGTGATCA
CCCTGAAGTCCAAGCTGGTGTCCGATTTCCGGAAGGATTTCCAGTTTTACAAAGTGCGCGAGATCAACAA
CTACCACCACGCCCACGACGCCTACCTGAACGCCGTCGTGGGAACCGCCCTGATCAAAAAGTACCCTAAG
CTGGAAAGCGAGTTCGTGTACGGCGACTACAAGGTGTACGACGTGCGGAAGATGATCGCCAAGAGCGAGC
AGGAAATCGGCAAGGCTACCGCCAAGTACTTCTTCTACAGCAACATCATGAACTTTTTCAAGACCGAGAT
TACCCTGGCCAACGGCGAGATCCGGAAGCGGCCTCTGATCGAGACAAACGGCGAAACCGGGGAGATCGTG
TGGGATAAGGGCCGGGATTTTGCCACCGTGCGGAAAGTGCTGAGCATGCCCCAAGTGAATATCGTGAAAA
AGACCGAGGTGCAGACAGGCGGCTTCAGCAAAGAGTCTATCCTGCCCAAGAGGAACAGCGATAAGCTGAT
CGCCAGAAAGAAGGACTGGGACCCTAAGAAGTACGGCGGCTTCGACAGCCCCACCGTGGCCTATTCTGTG
CTGGTGGTGGCCAAAGTGGAAAAGGGCAAGTCCAAGAAACTGAAGAGTGTGAAAGAGCTGCTGGGGATCA
CCATCATGGAAAGAAGCAGCTTCGAGAAGAATCCCATCGACTTTCTGGAAGCCAAGGGCTACAAAGAAGT
GAAAAAGGACCTGATCATCAAGCTGCCTAAGTACTCCCTGTTCGAGCTGGAAAACGGCCGGAAGAGAATG
CTGGCCTCTGCCGGCGAACTGCAGAAGGGAAACGAACTGGCCCTGCCCTCCAAATATGTGAACTTCCTGT
ACCTGGCCAGCCACTATGAGAAGCTGAAGGGCTCCCCCGAGGATAATGAGCAGAAACAGCTGTTTGTGGA
ACAGCACAAGCACTACCTGGACGAGATCATCGAGCAGATCAGCGAGTTCTCCAAGAGAGTGATCCTGGCC
GACGCTAATCTGGACAAAGTGCTGTCCGCCTACAACAAGCACCGGGATAAGCCCATCAGAGAGCAGGCCG
AGAATATCATCCACCTGTTTACCCTGACCAATCTGGGAGCCCCTGCCGCCTTCAAGTACTTTGACACCAC
CATCGACCGGAAGAGGTACACCAGCACCAAAGAGGTGCTGGACGCCACCCTGATCCACCAGAGCATCACC
GGCCTGTACGAGACACGGATCGACCTGTCTCAGCTGGGAGGTGACTCTGGCGGCTCAAAAAGAACCGCCG
ACGGCAGCGAATTCGAGCCCAAGAAGAAGAGGAAAGTCTAACCGGTCATCATCACCATCACCATTGAGTT
TAAACCCGCTGATCAGCCTCGACTGTGCCTTCTAGTTGCCAGCCATCTGTTGTTTGCCCCTCCCCCGTGC
CTTCCTTGACCCTGGAAGGTGCCACTCCCACTGTCCTTTCCTAATAAAATGAGGAAATTGCATCGCATTG
TCTGAGTAGGTGTCATTCTATTCTGGGGGGTGGGGTGGGGCAGGACAGCAAGGGGGAGGATTGGGAAGAC
AATAGCAGGCATGCTGGGGATGCGGTGGGCTCTATGGCTTCTGAGGCGGAAAGAACCAGCTGGGGCTCGA
TACCGTCGACCTCTAGCTAGAGCTTGGCGTAATCATGGTCATAGCTGTTTCCTGTGTGAAATTGTTATCC
GCTCACAATTCCACACAACATACGAGCCGGAAGCATAAAGTGTAAAGCCTAGGGTGCCTAATGAGTGAGC
TAACTCACATTAATTGCGTTGCGCTCACTGCCCGCTTTCCAGTCGGGAAACCTGTCGTGCCAGCTGCATT
AATGAATCGGCCAACGCGCGGGAAGAGGCGGTTTGCGTATTGGGCGCTCTTCCGCTTCCTCGCTCACTGA
CTCGCTGCGCTCGGTCGTTCGGCTGCGGCGAGCGGTATCAGCTCACTCAAAGGCGGTAATACGGTTATCC
ACAGAATCAGGGGATAACGCAGGAAAGAACATGTGAGCAAAAGGCCAGCAAAAGGCCAGGAACCGTAAAA
AGGCCGCGTTGCTGGCGTTTTTCCATAGGCTCCGCCCCCCTGACGAGCATCACAAAAATCGACGCTCAAG
TCAGAGGTGGCGAAACCCGACAGGACTATAAAGATACCAGGCGTTTCCCCCTGGAAGCTCCCTCGTGCGC
TCTCCTGTTCCGACCCTGCCGCTTACCGGATACCTGTCCGCCTTTCTCCCTTCGGGAAGCGTGGCGCTTT
CTCATAGCTCACGCTGTAGGTATCTCAGTTCGGTGTAGGTCGTTCGCTCCAAGCTGGGCTGTGTGCACGA
ACCCCCCGTTCAGCCCGACCGCTGCGCCTTATCCGGTAACTATCGTCTTGAGTCCAACCCGGTAAGACAC
GACTTATCGCCACTGGCAGCAGCCACTGGTAACAGGATTAGCAGAGCGAGGTATGTAGGCGGTGCTACAG
AGTTCTTGAAGTGGTGGCCTAACTACGGCTACACTAGAAGAACAGTATTTGGTATCTGCGCTCTGCTGAA
GCCAGTTACCTTCGGAAAAAGAGTTGGTAGCTCTTGATCCGGCAAACAAACCACCGCTGGTAGCGGTGGT
TTTTTTGTTTGCAAGCAGCAGATTACGCGCAGAAAAAAAGGATCTCAAGAAGATCCTTTGATCTTTTCTA
CGGGGTCTGACACTCAGTGGAACGAAAACTCACGTTAAGGGATTTTGGTCATGAGATTATCAAAAAGGAT
CTTCACCTAGATCCTTTTAAATTAAAAATGAAGTTTTAAATCAATCTAAAGTATATATGAGTAAACTTGG
TCTGACAGTTACCAATGCTTAATCAGTGAGGCACCTATCTCAGCGATCTGTCTATTTCGTTCATCCATAG
TTGCCTGACTCCCCGTCGTGTAGATAACTACGATACGGGAGGGCTTACCATCTGGCCCCAGTGCTGCAAT
GATACCGCGAGACCCACGCTCACCGGCTCCAGATTTATCAGCAATAAACCAGCCAGCCGGAAGGGCCGAG
CGCAGAAGTGGTCCTGCAACTTTATCCGCCTCCATCCAGTCTATTAATTGTTGCCGGGAAGCTAGAGTAA
GTAGTTCGCCAGTTAATAGTTTGCGCAACGTTGTTGCCATTGCTACAGGCATCGTGGTGTCACGCTCGTC
GTTTGGTATGGCTTCATTCAGCTCCGGTTCCCAACGATCAAGGCGAGTTACATGATCCCCCATGTTGTGC
AAAAAAGCGGTTAGCTCCTTCGGTCCTCCGATCGTTGTCAGAAGTAAGTTGGCCGCAGTGTTATCACTCA
TGGTTATGGCAGCACTGCATAATTCTCTTACTGTCATGCCATCCGTAAGATGCTTTTCTGTGACTGGTGA
GTACTCAACCAAGTCATTCTGAGAATAGTGTATGCGGCGACCGAGTTGCTCTTGCCCGGCGTCAATACGG
GATAATACCGCGCCACATAGCAGAACTTTAAAAGTGCTCATCATTGGAAAACGTTCTTCGGGGCGAAAAC
TCTCAAGGATCTTACCGCTGTTGAGATCCAGTTCGATGTAACCCACTCGTGCACCCAACTGATCTTCAGC
ATCTTTTACTTTCACCAGCGTTTCTGGGTGAGCAAAAACAGGAAGGCAAAATGCCGCAAAAAAGGGAATA
AGGGCGACACGGAAATGTTGAATACTCATACTCTTCCTTTTTCAATATTATTGAAGCATTTATCAGGGTT
ATTGTCTCATGAGCGGATACATATTTGAATGTATTTAGAAAAATAAACAAATAGGGGTTCCGCGCACATT
TCCCCGAAAAGTGCCACCTGACGTCGACGGATCGGGAGATCGATCTCCCGATCCCCTAGGGTCGACTCTC
AGTACAATCTGCTCTGATGCCGCATAGTTAAGCCAGTATCTGCTCCCTGCTTGTGTGTTGGAGGTCGCTG
AGTAGTGCGCGAGCAAAATTTAAGCTACAACAAGGCAAGGCTTGACCGACAATTGCATGAAGAATCTGCT
TAGGGTTAGGCGTTTTGCGCTGCTTCGCGATGTACGGGCCAGATATACGCGTT
